>Addgene plasmid #55035 | mCherry-EB1-8 | depositor partial sequence | sequence record 85419 | insert sequence
TGACGTCAGATCCGCTAGCGCTACCGGACTCAGATCTCGAGCTCCACCGCGGTGGCGGCCGCTCTAGAAC
TAGTGGATCC
[390 nt withheld, positions 81-470]
CAAGGTCAAGAAACTGCAGTGGCTCCTTCCCTTGTTGCTCCAGCTCTGAATAAACCGAAGAAACCTCTCA
CTTCTAGCAGTGCAGCTCCCCAGAGGCCCATCTCAACACAGAGAACCGCTGCGGCTCCTAAGGCTGGCCC
TGGTGTGGTGCGAAAGAACCCTGGTGTGGGCAACGGAGACGACGAGGCAGCTGAGTTGATGCAGCAGGTC
AACGTATTGAAACTTACTGTTGAAGACTTGGAGAAAGAGAGGGATTTCTACTTCGGAAAGCTACGGAACA
TTGAATTGATTTGCCAGGAGAACGAGGGGGAAAACGACCCTGTATTGCAGAGGATTGTAGACATTCTGTA
TGCCACAGATGAAGGCTTTGTGATACCTGATGAAGGGGGCCCACAGGAGGAGCAAGAAGAGTATACCCGG
GATCCACCGGTCGCCACCATGGTGAGCAAGGGCGAGGAGGATAACATGGCCATCATCAAGGAGTTCATGC
GCTTCAAGGTGCACATGGAGGGCTCCGTGAACGGCCACGAGTTCGAGATCGAGGGCGAGGGCGAGGGCCG
CCCCTACGAGGGCACCCAGACCGCCAAGCTGAAGGTGACCAAGGGTGGCCCCCTGCCCTTCGCCTGGGAC
ATCCTGTCCCCTCAGTTCATGTACGGCTCCAAGGCCTACGTGAAGCACCCCGCCGACATCCCCGACTACT
TGAAGCTGTCCTTCCCCGAGGGCTTCAAGTGGGAGCGCGTGATGAACTTCGAGGACGGCGGCGTGGTGAC
CGTGACCCAGGACTCCTCCCTGCAGGACGGCGAGTTCATCTACAAGGTGAAGCTGCGCGGCACCAACTTC
CCCTCCGACGGCCCCGTAATGCAGAAGAAGACCATGGGCTGGGAGGCCTCCTCCGAGCGGATGTACCCCG
AGGACGGCGCCCTGAAGGGCGAGATCAAGCAGAGGCTGAAGCTGAAGGACGGCGGCCACTACGACGCTGA
GGTCAAGACCACCTACAAGGCCAAGAAGCCCGTGCAGCTGCCCGGCGCCTACAACGTCAACATCAAGTTG
GACATCACCTCCCACAACGAGGACTACACCATCGTGGAACAGTACGAACGCGCCGAGGGCCGCCACTCCA
CCGGCGGCATGGACGAGCTGTACAAGTAAAGCGGCCGCGACTCTAGATCATAATCAGCCATACCACATT
