>Addgene plasmid #55035 | mCherry-EB1-8 | addgene partial sequence | sequence record 98577 | mCherry-R 5'-TTGGTCACCTTCAGCTTGG-3'
CCTCGATCTCGAACTCGTGGCCGTTCACGGAGCCCTCCATGTGCACCTTGAAGCGCATGAACTCCTTGAT
GATGGCCATGTTATCCTCCTCGCCCTTGCTCACCATGGTGGCGACCGGTGGATCCCGGGTATACTCTTCT
TGCTCCTCCTGTGGGCCCCCTTCATCAGGTATCACAAAGCCTTCATCTGTGGCATACAGAATGTCTACAA
TCCTCTGCAATACAGGGTCGTTTTCCCCCTCGTTCTCCTGGCAAATCAATTCAATGTTCCGTAGCTTTCC
GAAGTAGAAATCCCTCTCTTTCTCCAAGTCTTCAACAGTAAGTTTCAATACGTTGACCTGCTGCATCAAC
TCAGCTGCCTCGTCGTCTCCGTTGCCCACACCAGGGTTCTTTCGCACCACACCAGGGCCAGCCTTAGGAG
CCGCAGCGGTTCTCTGTGTTGAGATGGGCCTCTGGGGAGCTGCACTGCTAGAAGTGAGAGGTTTCTTCGG
TTTATTCAGAGCTGGAGCAACAAGGGAAGGAGCCACTGCAGTTTCTTGACCTTG
[268 nt withheld, positions 545-812]
