[The description below was written by a language model from this plasmid's Addgene catalogue record.]
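Description:
mCherry-EB1-8 is a mammalian expression plasmid that produces human EB1 (the product of the MAPRE1 gene) fused to the red fluorescent protein mCherry. It is built on an mCherry-bearing backbone of about 4.75 kb without the insert. In bacteria it is maintained as a high-copy plasmid under kanamycin selection, and the neomycin resistance marker allows G418 selection of transfected mammalian cells, for example to derive stable lines. No feature table accompanies the record, so the origin of replication and the exact arrangement of the resistance cassette are not stated. The use of an SV40 polyA sequencing primer implies an SV40 polyadenylation signal downstream of the fusion.

Expression is driven by the CMV promoter, a strong constitutive promoter in most mammalian cell types. The record lists mCherry as a backbone-encoded tag at the C terminus of the insert, so EB1 would precede the fluorescent protein. The "8" in the name may refer to the length of the linker between the two parts, but the record does not explain it, and the cloning method is listed as unknown. EB1 is a microtubule end-binding protein that accumulates at the growing plus ends of microtubules, so the fusion serves as a localization marker for these structures. In live-cell fluorescence imaging such fusions typically appear as moving comet-like signals that can be used to follow microtubule growth dynamics. The recorded spectral properties are excitation at 587 nm and emission at 610 nm, which suits the red channel and allows pairing with green or cyan probes in multicolour experiments.
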