Addgene plasmid #55035: mCherry-EB1-8
Purpose: Localization: MT End Binding Protein, Excitation: 587, Emission: 610
Depositing lab: Michael Davidson. Depositing organization: Florida State University, Tallahassee.
Backbone
  Vector backbone: mCherry
  Backbone size w/o insert (bp): 4750
  Vector type: Mammalian Expression
  Selectable markers: Neomycin (select with G418)
Growth in bacteria
  Bacterial resistance: Kanamycin, 50 μg/mL
  Growth temperature: 37°C
  Growth strain: DH5alpha
  Copy number: High Copy
Gene/Insert
  Gene/Insert name: EB1 (alt name: NM_012325.2)
  Species: H. sapiens (human)
  Entrez Gene: MAPRE1 (a.k.a. EB1)
  Promoter: CMV
  Tag / fusion protein: mCherry (C terminal on backbone)
  Cloning method: Unknown
  Sequencing primers: 5′ CMV-F; 3′ SV40pA-R
Terms and licenses: Academic/Nonprofit Terms; Industry Terms: Not Available to Industry
Depositor comments: . Excitation = 587; Emission = 610
How to cite: mCherry-EB1-8 was a gift from Michael Davidson (Addgene plasmid # 55035 ; http://n2t.net/addgene:55035 ; RRID:Addgene_55035)
